Addgene plasmid #156862: pD649-HAsp-LILRB1-Fc(DAPA)-AviTag-6xHis
Purpose: Mammalian expression of cell-surface protein extracellular domain fused to Fc(DAPA)-Avi-6xHis. Protein is secreted from cells.
Depositing lab: Chris Garcia. Depositing organization: Stanford University. Publication: A Human IgSF Cell-Surface Interactome Reveals a Complex Network of Protein-Protein Interactions. Wojtowicz WM, Vielmetter J, Fernandes RA, Siepe DH, Eastman CL, Chisholm GB, Cox S, Klock H, Anderson PW, Rue SM, Miller JJ, Glaser SM, Bragstad ML, Vance J, Lam AW, Lesley SA, Zinn K, Garcia KC. Cell. 2020 Aug 20;182(4):1027-1043.e17. doi: 10.1016/j.cell.2020.07.025. PubMed 32822567.
Backbone
  Vector backbone: pD649
  Backbone size w/o insert (bp): 6106
  Vector type: Mammalian Expression
Growth in bacteria
  Bacterial resistance: Ampicillin, 100 μg/mL
  Growth temperature: 37°C
  Growth strain: DH5alpha
  Copy number: High Copy
Gene/Insert
  Gene/Insert name: LILRB1 (alt name: LIRB1)
  Species: H. sapiens (human)
  Insert size (bp): 1314
  Mutation: Fc region of human IgG contains D265A and P329A mutations (DAPA)
  Entrez Gene: LILRB1 (a.k.a. CD85J, ILT-2, ILT2, LIR-1, LIR1, MIR-7, MIR7, PIR-B, PIRB)
  Promoter: CMV/SP6
  Tag / fusion protein: Fc(DAPA)-AviTag-6xHis (C terminal on backbone)
  Cloning method: Restriction Enzyme; 5′ cloning site GCGGCCGC (not destroyed); 3′ cloning site GGCGCGCC (not destroyed)
  Sequencing primers: 5′ ATTTAGGTGACACTATAG; 3′ CACGTACCAGTTGAACTTCACC
Resource information
  A portion of this plasmid was derived from a plasmid made by: synthesis by ThermoFisher
Terms and licenses: Academic/Nonprofit Terms; Industry Terms: Not Available to Industry
Depositor comments: Some plasmids in this collection may have an IS4-like element ISVsa5 family transposase upstream of the CMV promoter.
How to cite: pD649-HAsp-LILRB1-Fc(DAPA)-AviTag-6xHis was a gift from Chris Garcia (Addgene plasmid # 156862 ; http://n2t.net/addgene:156862 ; RRID:Addgene_156862)
