[The description below was written by a language model from this plasmid's Addgene catalogue record and pLannotate feature annotations shown in this document.]
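Description:
pD649-HAsp-LILRB1-Fc(DAPA)-AviTag-6xHis is a mammalian expression plasmid built on the pD649 backbone for producing the extracellular domain of human LILRB1 (also known as ILT2, LIR-1 or CD85J) as a secreted Fc fusion protein. It is maintained in E. coli at high copy through a ColE1/pUC-type origin and selected with ampicillin via the β-lactamase gene. The sequenced record is 7,420 nt, matching the stated backbone plus a 1,314 bp insert. A separate SV40 early/EM7 promoter cassette with a puromycin N-acetyltransferase coding sequence and SV40 poly(A) signal is annotated, which would in principle allow puromycin selection in mammalian cells. Short kanamycin-resistance, lacZα, ble and f1 ori matches appear to be backbone remnants.

Expression is driven by the CMV enhancer and immediate-early promoter, followed by a fragment of CMV intron A and an SP6 promoter that also serves as a sequencing primer site. The open reading frame begins with a signal peptide: the name indicates an HA signal peptide, although the automated annotation matches part of it to a mouse IgH signal sequence. The LILRB1 ectodomain, cloned between retained NotI and AscI sites, follows. The annotation tool labels this region as LILRA3, most likely reflecting the close homology among LILR family ectodomains rather than a different insert. Downstream lie the human IgG1 Fc carrying D265A and P329A (DAPA), mutations generally used to reduce Fc effector binding, then an AviTag for site-specific BirA biotinylation and a 6xHis tag for purification, terminated by a bGH poly(A) signal. The construct belongs to a collection used for mapping human IgSF cell-surface protein interactions. The depositor notes that some plasmids in the collection may carry an IS4-like transposase upstream of the CMV promoter, though none is annotated here.
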