Features (pLannotate 1.2.2; 21 found; start..end, strand, type, name):
    119..143     -  CDS            KanR (fragment): aminoglycoside phosphotransferase; aph(3')-Ia; confers resistance to kanamycin
    254..842     +  rep_origin     ori: high-copy-number ColE1/pMB1/pBR322/pUC origin of replication
   1067..1084    +  terminator     rrnB T2 terminator (fragment): transcription terminator T2 from the E. coli rrnB gene
   1109..1128    -  CDS            lacZα (fragment): LacZα fragment of β-galactosidase; lacZ fragment
   1584..1600    +  protein_bind   lac operator: The lac repressor binds to the lac operator to inhibit transcription in E. coli. This inhibition can be relieved by adding lactose or isopropyl-β-D-thiogalactopyranoside (IPTG). lac repressor encoded by lacI
   1843..2146    +  enhancer       CMV enhancer: human cytomegalovirus immediate early enhancer
   2147..2350    +  promoter       CMV promoter: human cytomegalovirus (CMV) immediate early promoter
   2486..2529    +  intron         CMV intron (fragment): modified intron A from human cytomegalovirus
   2581..2599    +  promoter       SP6 promoter: promoter for bacteriophage SP6 RNA polymerase
   2603..2640    +  CDS            IgH signal sequence (fragment): signal sequence from the mouse immunoglobulin heavy chain variable region
   2746..3993    +  CDS            LILRA3 (fragment): LIRA3_HUMAN - Also known as ILT6, LIR4. Experimental evidence at protein level: Swiss-Prot protein existence level 1. Acts as soluble receptor for class I MHC antigens. Binds both classical and non-classical HLA class I molecules but with reduced affinities compared to LILRB1 or LILRB2. Binds with high affinity to the surface of monocytes, leading to abolish LPS-induced TNF-alpha production by monocytes. From Homo sapiens (Human).
   4078..4755    +  CDS            IGHG1 (fragment): IGHG1_HUMAN - Experimental evidence at protein level: Swiss-Prot protein existence level 1. Constant region of immunoglobulin heavy chains. Immunoglobulins, also known as antibodies, are membrane-bound or secreted glycoproteins produced by B lymphocytes. In the recognition phase of humoral immunity, the membrane-bound immunoglobulins serve as receptors which, upon binding of a specific antigen, trigger the clonal expansion and differentiation of B lymphocytes into immunoglobulins- secreting plasma cells. Secreted immunoglobulins mediate the effector phase of humoral immunity, which results in
   4970..5081    +  polyA_signal   bGH poly(A) signal: bovine growth hormone polyadenylation signal
   5082..5190    +  rep_origin     f1 ori (fragment): f1 bacteriophage origin of replication; arrow indicates direction of (+) strand synthesis
   5204..5533    +  promoter       SV40 promoter: SV40 enhancer and early promoter
   5581..5628    +  promoter       EM7 promoter: synthetic bacterial promoter&nbsp
   5647..6246    +  CDS            PuroR (fragment): puromycin N-acetyltransferase; pac from Streptomyces; confers resistance to puromycin
   6256..6381    +  CDS            ble (fragment): BLE_KLEPN - Experimental evidence at protein level: Swiss-Prot protein existence level 1. Binding protein with a strong affinity to the bleomycin family of antibiotics. Binds to CL990; an antimitotic-antibiotic compound. From Klebsiella pneumoniae.
   6376..6497    +  polyA_signal   SV40 poly(A) signal: SV40 polyadenylation signal
   6550..7410    -  CDS            AmpR: β-lactamase; bla; confers resistance to ampicillin, carbenicillin, and related antibiotics
   7413..89      -  promoter       AmpR promoter (fragment) (across the origin): bla
>Addgene plasmid #156862 | pD649-HAsp-LILRB1-Fc(DAPA)-AviTag-6xHis | addgene full sequence | sequence record 393020 | Addgene NGS Result
TTTCAATATTATTGAAGCATTTATCAGGGTTATTGTCTCATGAGCGGATACATATTTGAATGTATTTAGA
AAAATAAACAAATAGGGGTCAGTGTTACAACCAATTAACCAATTCTGAACATTATCGCGAGCCCATTTAT
ACCTGAATATGGCTCATAACACCCCTTGCTCATGACCAAAATCCCTTAACGTGAGTTACGCGCGCGTCGT
TCCACTGAGCGTCAGACCCCGTAGAAAAGATCAAAGGATCTTCTTGAGATCCTTTTTTTCTGCGCGTAAT
CTGCTGCTTGCAAACAAAAAAACCACCGCTACCAGCGGTGGTTTGTTTGCCGGATCAAGAGCTACCAACT
CTTTTTCCGAAGGTAACTGGCTTCAGCAGAGCGCAGATACCAAATACTGTTCTTCTAGTGTAGCCGTAGT
TAGCCCACCACTTCAAGAACTCTGTAGCACCGCCTACATACCTCGCTCTGCTAATCCTGTTACCAGTGGC
TGCTGCCAGTGGCGATAAGTCGTGTCTTACCGGGTTGGACTCAAGACGATAGTTACCGGATAAGGCGCAG
CGGTCGGGCTGAACGGGGGGTTCGTGCACACAGCCCAGCTTGGAGCGAACGACCTACACCGAACTGAGAT
ACCTACAGCGTGAGCTATGAGAAAGCGCCACGCTTCCCGAAGGGAGAAAGGCGGACAGGTATCCGGTAAG
CGGCAGGGTCGGAACAGGAGAGCGCACGAGGGAGCTTCCAGGGGGAAACGCCTGGTATCTTTATAGTCCT
GTCGGGTTTCGCCACCTCTGACTTGAGCGTCGATTTTTGTGATGCTCGTCAGGGGGGCGGAGCCTATGGA
AAAACGCCAGCAACGCGGCCTTTTTACGGTTCCTGGCCTTTTGCTGGCCTTTTGCTCACATGTTCTTTCC
TGCGTTATCCCCTGATTCTGTGGATAACCGTATTACCGCCTTTGAGTGAGCTGATACCGCTCGCCGCAGC
CGAACGACCGAGCGCAGCGAGTCAGTGAGCGAGGAAGCGGAAGGCGAGAGTAGGGAACTGCCAGGCATCA
AACTAAGCAGAAGGCCCCTGACGGATGGCCTTTTTGCGTTTCTACAAACTCTTTCTGTGTTGTAAAACGA
CGGCCAGTCTTAAGCTCGGGCCCCCTGGGCGGTTCTGATAACGAGTAATCGTTAATCCGCAAATAACGTA
AAAACCCGCTTCGGCGGGTTTTTTTATGGGGGGAGTTTAGGGAAAGAGCATTTGTCAGAATATTTAAGGG
CGCCTGTCACTTTGCTTGATATATGAGAATTATTTAACCTTATAAATGAGAAAAAAGCAACGCACTTTAA
ATAAGATACGTTGCTTTTTCGATTGATGAACACCTATAATTAAACTATTCATCTATTATTTATGATTTTT
TGTATATACAATATTTCTAGTTTGTTAAAGAGAATTAAGAAAATAAATCTCGAAAATAATAAAGGGAAAA
TCAGTTTTTGATATCAAAATTATACATGTCAACGATAATACAAAATATAATACAAACTATAAGATGTTAT
CAGTATTTATTATCATTTAGAATAAATTTTGTGTCGCCCTTAATTGTGAGCGGATAACAATTACGAGCTT
CATGCACAGTGGCGTTGACTCAATATTGGCCATTAGCCATATTATTCATTGGTTATATAGCATAAATCAA
TATTGGCTATTGGCCATTGCATACGTTGTATCTATATCATAATATGTACATTTATATTGGCTCATGTCCA
ATATGACCGCCATGTTGGCATTGATTATTGACTAGTTATTAATAGTAATCAATTACGGGGTCATTAGTTC
ATAGCCCATATATGGAGTTCCGCGTTACATAACTTACGGTAAATGGCCCGCCTGGCTGACCGCCCAACGA
CCCCCGCCCATTGACGTCAATAATGACGTATGTTCCCATAGTAACGCCAATAGGGACTTTCCATTGACGT
CAATGGGTGGAGTATTTACGGTAAACTGCCCACTTGGCAGTACATCAAGTGTATCATATGCCAAGTACGC
CCCCTATTGACGTCAATGACGGTAAATGGCCCGCCTGGCATTATGCCCAGTACATGACCTTATGGGACTT
TCCTACTTGGCAGTACATCTACGTATTAGTCATCGCTATTACCATGGTGATGCGGTTTTGGCAGTACATC
AATGGGCGTGGATAGCGGTTTGACTCACGGGGATTTCCAAGTCTCCACCCCATTGACGTCAATGGGAGTT
TGTTTTGGCACCAAAATCAACGGGACTTTCCAAAATGTCGTAACAACTCCGCCCCATTGACGCAAATGGG
CGGTAGGCGTGTACGGTGGGAGGTCTATATAAGCAGAGCTCGTTTAGTGAACCGTCAGATCGCCTGGAGA
CGCCATCCACGCTGTTTTGACCTCCATAGAAGACACCGGGACCGATCCAGCCTCCGCGGCCGGGAACGGT
GCATTGGAACGCGGATTCCCCGTGCCAAGAGTGACGTAAGTACCGCCTATAGAGTCTATAGGCCCACCCC
CTTGGCTTCGTTAGAACGCGGCTACAATTAATACATAACCTTATGTATCATACACATACGATTTAGGTGA
CACTATAGAATAACATCCACTTTGCCTTTCTCTCCACAGGTGTCCACTCCCAGGTCCAACTGCACCTCGG
TTCTATCGAAAACGCGCCTGCTAGCGCCACCATGAAGACCATCATTGCCCTGAGCTACATCTTCTGCCTG
GTGTTCGCTGCGGCCGCCGGACATCTGCCTAAACCTACACTTTGGGCCGAGCCTGGCAGCGTGATCACAC
AGGGATCTCCAGTGACACTGAGATGCCAAGGCGGCCAAGAGACACAAGAGTACCGGCTGTACAGAGAGAA
GAAAACCGCTCTGTGGATCACCAGGATTCCCCAAGAGCTGGTCAAGAAGGGACAGTTCCCCATTCCTAGC
ATCACCTGGGAGCACGCCGGCAGATACAGATGCTACTACGGCAGCGATACAGCCGGCAGAAGCGAGTCTA
GCGATCCTCTGGAACTGGTGGTCACCGGCGCCTACATCAAGCCTACACTGTCTGCCCAGCCTTCTCCAGT
GGTCAATAGCGGCGGAAACGTGATCCTGCAGTGTGACAGCCAGGTGGCCTTCGATGGCTTCAGCCTGTGT
AAAGAAGGCGAGGACGAGCACCCTCAGTGCCTGAATTCTCAGCCTCACGCCAGAGGCAGCAGCAGAGCCA
TTTTTTCTGTGGGCCCCGTGTCTCCTAGCCGGCGGTGGTGGTATAGATGCTACGCCTACGACAGCAACAG
CCCCTATGAGTGGTCCCTGCCATCCGATCTGCTGGAACTGCTTGTGCTGGGCGTGTCCAAGAAACCTAGC
CTGTCTGTGCAGCCCGGACCTATTGTGGCCCCTGAAGAAACCCTGACTCTGCAGTGCGGAAGCGACGCCG
GCTACAACAGATTCGTGCTGTACAAGGACGGCGAGCGGGATTTTCTGCAACTGGCTGGTGCTCAACCTCA
GGCCGGACTGTCTCAGGCCAATTTCACACTGGGCCCTGTGTCCAGAAGCTACGGCGGCCAGTATAGATGT
TATGGCGCCCACAATCTGAGCAGCGAGTGGTCCGCTCCTAGCGACCCACTGGATATTCTGATCGCCGGCC
AGTTCTACGACAGAGTGTCTCTGAGTGTGCAGCCTGGGCCTACAGTGGCCAGCGGAGAAAATGTGACACT
GCTGTGTCAGAGCCAAGGCTGGATGCAGACCTTCCTGCTGACAAAAGAGGGCGCTGCCGACGATCCTTGG
AGACTGAGAAGCACCTACCAGAGCCAGAAGTACCAGGCCGAGTTTCCCATGGGGCCTGTGACATCTGCTC
ACGCCGGAACCTACAGATGTTACGGCAGCCAGAGCAGCAAGCCCTACCTGCTGACTCACCCTTCTGATCC
TCTCGAGCTGGTCGTGTCTGGACCTTCTGGTGGCCCTTCTAGCCCTACAACAGGCCCTACATCTACCAGC
GGACCTGAGGATCAGCCTCTGACACCAACAGGCAGCGATCCACAGTCTGGACTGGGGAGACATCTCGGCG
TTGGCGCGCCGGGCGGCGACAAGACCCACACCTGCCCCCCCTGCCCAGCTCCAGAACTGCTGGGAGGGCC
TTCCGTGTTCCTGTTCCCCCCCAAGCCCAAGGACACCCTGATGATCAGCAGGACCCCCGAGGTGACCTGC
GTGGTGGTGGCCGTGTCCCACGAGGACCCAGAGGTGAAGTTCAACTGGTACGTGGACGGCGTGGAGGTGC
ACAACGCCAAGACCAAGCCCAGAGAGGAGCAGTACAACAGCACCTACAGGGTGGTGTCCGTGCTGACCGT
GCTGCACCAGGACTGGCTGAACGGCAAAGAATACAAGTGCAAAGTCTCCAACAAGGCCCTGGCTGCCCCA
ATCGAAAAGACAATCAGCAAGGCCAAGGGCCAGCCACGGGAGCCCCAGGTGTACACCCTGCCCCCCAGCC
GGGAGGAGATGACCAAGAACCAGGTGTCCCTGACCTGTCTGGTGAAGGGCTTCTACCCCAGCGATATCGC
CGTGGAGTGGGAGAGCAACGGCCAGCCCGAGAACAACTACAAGACCACCCCCCCAGTGCTGGACAGCGAC
GGCAGCTTCTTCCTGTACAGCAAGCTGACCGTGGACAAGTCCAGGTGGCAGCAGGGCAACGTGTTCAGCT
GCAGCGTGATGCACGAGGCCCTGCACAACCACTACACCCAGAAGTCCCTGAGCCTGAGCCCCGGCGGCAG
CGGTCTTAATGATATTTTCGAGGCTCAGAAGATTGAGTGGCATGAACACCACCACCATCACCACTAAGGC
CGGCCTGTAGTCACTGGCACAACGCGTTACCCGGTAAGCCAATCGGGTATACACGGTCGTCATACTGCAG
ACAGGGTTCTTCTACTTTGCAAGATAGTCTTGAGTAGTAAAATAAATAGATAGAGAAAATCAGCCTCGAC
TGTGCCTTCTAGTTGCCAGCCATCTGTTGTTTGCCCCTCCCCCGTGCCTTCCTTGACCCTGGAAGGTGCC
ACTCCCACTGTCCTTTCCTAATAAAATGAGGAAATTGCATCACAACACTCAACCCTATCTCGGTCTATTC
TTTTGATTTATAAGGGATTTTGCCGATTTCGGCCTATTGGTTAAAAAATGAGCTGATTTAACAAAAATTT
AACGCGAATTAATTCTGTGGAATGTGTGTCAGTTAGGGTGTGGAAAGTCCCCAGGCTCCCCAGCAGGCAG
AAGTATGCAAAGCATGCATCTCAATTAGTCAGCAACCAGGTGTGGAAAGTCCCCAGGCTCCCCAGCAGGC
AGAAGTATGCAAAGCATGCATCTCAATTAGTCAGCAACCATAGTCCCGCCCCTAACTCCGCCCATCCCGC
CCCTAACTCCGCCCAGTTCCGCCCATTCTCCGCCCCATGGCTGACTAATTTTTTTTATTTATGCAGAGGC
CGAGGCCGCCTCTGCCTCTGAGCTATTCCAGAAGTAGTGAGGAGGCTTTTTTGGAGGCCTAGGCTTTTGC
AAAAAGCTCCCGGGAGCTTGTATATCCATTTTCGGATCTGATCAGCACGTGTTGACAATTAATCATCGGC
ATAGTATATCGGCATAGTATAATACGACAAGGTGAGGAACTAAACCATGACCGAGTACAAGCCCACGGTG
CGCCTCGCCACCCGCGACGACGTCCCCAGGGCCGTACGCACCCTCGCCGCCGCGTTCGCCGACTACCCCG
CCACGCGCCACACCGTCGATCCGGACCGCCACATCGAGCGGGTCACCGAGCTGCAAGAACTCTTCCTCAC
GCGCGTCGGGCTCGACATCGGCAAGGTGTGGGTCGCGGACGACGGCGCCGCGGTGGCGGTCTGGACCACG
CCGGAGAGCGTCGAAGCGGGGGCGGTGTTCGCCGAGATCGGCCCGCGCATGGCCGAGTTGAGCGGTTCCC
GGCTGGCCGCGCAGCAACAGATGGAAGGCCTCCTGGCGCCGCACCGGCCCAAGGAGCCCGCGTGGTTCCT
GGCCACCGTCGGCGTCTCGCCCGACCACCAGGGCAAGGGTCTGGGCAGCGCCGTCGTGCTCCCCGGAGTG
GAGGCGGCCGAGCGCGCCGGGGTGCCCGCCTTCCTGGAGACATCCGCGCCCCGCAACCTCCCCTTCTACG
AGCGGCTCGGCTTCACCGTCACCGCCGACGTCGAGGTGCCCGAAGGACCGCGCACCTGGTGCATGACCCG
CAAGCCCGGTGCCTGACACGTGCTACGAGATTTCGATTCCACCGCCGCCTTCTATGAAAGGTTGGGCTTC
GGAATCGTTTTCCGGGACGCCGGCTGGATGATCCTCCAGCGCGGGGATCTCATGCTGGAGTTCTTCGCCC
ACCCCAACTTGTTTATTGCAGCTTATAATGGTTACAAATAAAGCAATAGCATCACAAATTTCACAAATAA
AGCATTTTTTTCACTGCATTCTAGTTGTGGTTTGTCCAAACTCATCAATGTATCTTATCATGTCTGTATA
CCGTCGACCTCTAGCTAGAGCTTGGCGTAATCATGGTCATTACCAATGCTTAATCAGTGAGGCACCTATC
TCAGCGATCTGTCTATTTCGTTCATCCATAGTTGCCTGACTCCCCGTCGTGTAGATAACTACGATACGGG
AGGGCTTACCATCTGGCCCCAGCGCTGCGATGATACCGCGAGAACCACGCTCACCGGCTCCGGATTTATC
AGCAATAAACCAGCCAGCCGGAAGGGCCGAGCGCAGAAGTGGTCCTGCAACTTTATCCGCCTCCATCCAG
TCTATTAATTGTTGCCGGGAAGCTAGAGTAAGTAGTTCGCCAGTTAATAGTTTGCGCAACGTTGTTGCCA
TCGCTACAGGCATCGTGGTGTCACGCTCGTCGTTTGGTATGGCTTCATTCAGCTCCGGTTCCCAACGATC
AAGGCGAGTTACATGATCCCCCATGTTGTGCAAAAAAGCGGTTAGCTCCTTCGGTCCTCCGATCGTTGTC
AGAAGTAAGTTGGCCGCAGTGTTATCACTCATGGTTATGGCAGCACTGCATAATTCTCTTACTGTCATGC
CATCCGTAAGATGCTTTTCTGTGACTGGTGAGTACTCAACCAAGTCATTCTGAGAATAGTGTATGCGGCG
ACCGAGTTGCTCTTGCCCGGCGTCAATACGGGATAATACCGCGCCACATAGCAGAACTTTAAAAGTGCTC
ATCATTGGAAAACGTTCTTCGGGGCGAAAACTCTCAAGGATCTTACCGCTGTTGAGATCCAGTTCGATGT
AACCCACTCGTGCACCCAACTGATCTTCAGCATCTTTTACTTTCACCAGCGTTTCTGGGTGAGCAAAAAC
AGGAAGGCAAAATGCCGCAAAAAAGGGAATAAGGGCGACACGGAAATGTTGAATACTCATATTCTTCCTT
