>Addgene plasmid #156862 | pD649-HAsp-LILRB1-Fc(DAPA)-AviTag-6xHis | depositor partial sequence | sequence record 302834 | insert (extracellular domain)
GGACATCTGCCTAAACCTACACTTTGGGCCGAGCCTGGCAGCGTGATCACACAGGGATCTCCAGTGACAC
TGAGATGCCAAGGCGGCCAAGAGACACAAGAGTACCGGCTGTACAGAGAGAAGAAAACCGCTCTGTGGAT
CACCAGGATTCCCCAAGAGCTGGTCAAGAAGGGACAGTTCCCCATTCCTAGCATCACCTGGGAGCACGCC
GGCAGATACAGATGCTACTACGGCAGCGATACAGCCGGCAGAAGCGAGTCTAGCGATCCTCTGGAACTGG
TGGTCACCGGCGCCTACATCAAGCCTACACTGTCTGCCCAGCCTTCTCCAGTGGTCAATAGCGGCGGAAA
CGTGATCCTGCAGTGTGACAGCCAGGTGGCCTTCGATGGCTTCAGCCTGTGTAAAGAAGGCGAGGACGAG
CACCCTCAGTGCCTGAATTCTCAGCCTCACGCCAGAGGCAGCAGCAGAGCCATTTTTTCTGTGGGCCCCG
TGTCTCCTAGCCGGCGGTGGTGGTATAGATGCTACGCCTACGACAGCAACAGCCCCTATGAGTGGTCCCT
GCCATCCGATCTGCTGGAACTGCTTGTGCTGGGCGTGTCCAAGAAACCTAGCCTGTCTGTGCAGCCCGGA
CCTATTGTGGCCCCTGAAGAAACCCTGACTCTGCAGTGCGGAAGCGACGCCGGCTACAACAGATTCGTGC
TGTACAAGGACGGCGAGCGGGATTTTCTGCAACTGGCTGGTGCTCAACCTCAGGCCGGACTGTCTCAGGC
CAATTTCACACTGGGCCCTGTGTCCAGAAGCTACGGCGGCCAGTATAGATGTTATGGCGCCCACAATCTG
AGCAGCGAGTGGTCCGCTCCTAGCGACCCACTGGATATTCTGATCGCCGGCCAGTTCTACGACAGAGTGT
CTCTGAGTGTGCAGCCTGGGCCTACAGTGGCCAGCGGAGAAAATGTGACACTGCTGTGTCAGAGCCAAGG
CTGGATGCAGACCTTCCTGCTGACAAAAGAGGGCGCTGCCGACGATCCTTGGAGACTGAGAAGCACCTAC
CAGAGCCAGAAGTACCAGGCCGAGTTTCCCATGGGGCCTGTGACATCTGCTCACGCCGGAACCTACAGAT
GTTACGGCAGCCAGAGCAGCAAGCCCTACCTGCTGACTCACCCTTCTGATCCTCTCGAGCTGGTCGTGTC
TGGACCTTCTGGTGGCCCTTCTAGCCCTACAACAGGCCCTACATCTACCAGCGGACCTGAGGATCAGCCT
CTGACACCAACAGGCAGCGATCCACAGTCTGGACTGGGGAGACATCTCGGCGTT
